>Addgene plasmid #147632 | pT7-EGFP-C1-HsNot3-del607-634_T | depositor full sequence | sequence record 290079 | Full Sequence
TAGTTATTAATAGTAATCAATTACGGGGTCATTAGTTCATAGCCCATATATGGAGTTCCGCGTTACATAA
CTTACGGTAAATGGCCCGCCTGGCTGACCGCCCAACGACCCCCGCCCATTGACGTCAATAATGACGTATG
TTCCCATAGTAACGCCAATAGGGACTTTCCATTGACGTCAATGGGTGGAGTATTTACGGTAAACTGCCCA
CTTGGCAGTACATCAAGTGTATCATATGCCAAGTACGCCCCCTATTGACGTCAATGACGGTAAATGGCCC
GCCTGGCATTATGCCCAGTACATGACCTTATGGGACTTTCCTACTTGGCAGTACATCTACGTATTAGTCA
TCGCTATTACCATGGTGATGCGGTTTTGGCAGTACATCAATGGGCGTGGATAGCGGTTTGACTCACGGGG
ATTTCCAAGTCTCCACCCCATTGACGTCAATGGGAGTTTGTTTTGGCACCAAAATCAACGGGACTTTCCA
AAATGTCGTAACAACTCCGCCCCATTGACGCAAATGGGCGGTAGGCGTGTACGGTGGGAGGTCTATATAA
GCAGAGCTCTCTGGCTAACTAGAGAACCCACTGCTTACTGGCTTATCGAAATTAATACGACTCACTATAG
GGAGACCCAAGCTCTAGCGCTACCGGTCGCCACCATGGTGAGCAAGGGCGAGGAGCTGTTCACCGGGGTG
GTGCCCATCCTGGTCGAGCTGGACGGCGACGTAAACGGCCACAAGTTCAGCGTGTCCGGCGAGGGCGAGG
GCGATGCCACCTACGGCAAGCTGACCCTGAAGTTCATCTGCACCACCGGCAAGCTGCCCGTGCCCTGGCC
CACCCTCGTGACCACCCTGACCTACGGCGTGCAGTGCTTCAGCCGCTACCCCGACCACATGAAGCAGCAC
GACTTCTTCAAGTCCGCCATGCCCGAAGGCTACGTCCAGGAGCGCACCATCTTCTTCAAGGACGACGGCA
ACTACAAGACCCGCGCCGAGGTGAAGTTCGAGGGCGACACCCTGGTGAACCGCATCGAGCTGAAGGGCAT
CGACTTCAAGGAGGACGGCAACATCCTGGGGCACAAGCTGGAGTACAACTACAACAGCCACAACGTCTAT
ATCATGGCCGACAAGCAGAAGAACGGCATCAAGGTGAACTTCAAGATCCGCCACAACATCGAGGACGGCA
GCGTGCAGCTCGCCGACCACTACCAGCAGAACACCCCCATCGGCGACGGCCCCGTGCTGCTGCCCGACAA
CCACTACCTGAGCACCCAGTCCGCCCTGAGCAAAGACCCCAACGAGAAGCGCGATCACATGGTCCTGCTG
GAGTTCGTGACCGCCGCCGGGATCACTCTCGGCATGGACGAGCTGTACAAGTCCGGACTCAGATCTCGAG
CTCAAGCTTCGAATTCTGCAGTCGACGGTACCGCGGGCGCGGACAAGCGCAAACTCCAAGGTGAGATTGA
TCGCTGCCTCAAGAAGGTGTCCGAGGGCGTGGAGCAGTTTGAAGATATTTGGCAGAAGCTCCACAATGCA
GCCAACGCGAACCAGAAAGAAAAGTATGAGGCTGACCTAAAGAAGGAGATTAAGAAGCTACAACGGCTGA
GGGACCAAATCAAGACATGGGTAGCGTCCAACGAGATCAAGGACAAGAGGCAGCTTATAGACAACCGCAA
GCTCATTGAGACGCAAATGGAACGGTTCAAAGTTGTGGAACGAGAGACCAAAACCAAAGCTTACAGCAAA
GAGGGCCTGGGCCTGGCCCAGAAGGTAGATCCTGCCCAGAAGGAGAAGGAAGAGGTTGGCCAGTGGCTCA
CGAATACCATCGACACGCTCAACATGCAGGTGGACCAGTTTGAGAGTGAAGTGGAGTCACTGTCAGTGCA
GACACGCAAGAAGAAGGGCGACAAGGATAAGCAGGACCGGATTGAGGGCTTGAAGCGGCACATCGAGAAG
CACCGCTACCACGTGCGCATGCTAGAGACCATCCTGCGCATGCTGGACAATGACTCCATCCTCGTTGACG
CCATCCGCAAGATCAAGGACGACGTTGAGTACTATGTTGACTCATCCCAGGACCCCGACTTCGAGGAGAA
CGAGTTTCTCTACGATGACCTGGACCTCGAGGACATTCCACAGGCGCTGGTCGCCACCTCCCCCCCCAGC
CACAGCCACATGGAGGATGAGATCTTCAACCAGTCCAGCAGCACGCCCACCTCAACCACCTCCAGCTCTC
CCATCCCGCCCAGCCCAGCCAACTGTACCACGGAAAACTCTGAAGATGATAAGAAGAGGGGACGTTCCAC
AGACAGTGAAGTCAGCCAGTCTCCAGCCAAAAACGGCTCCAAGCCTGTCCACAGCAACCAGCACCCTCAG
TCCCCAGCTGTGCCGCCCACCTACCCCTCCGGCCCCCCGCCTGCTGCCTCTGCCTTGAGCACCACTCCTG
GCAACAATGGGGTCCCCGCCCCCGCAGCACCCCCAAGTGCCCTGGGCCCCAAGGCCAGTCCAGCTCCCAG
CCACAACTCGGGCACCCCTGCTCCCTATGCCCAGGCTGTGGCCCCACCAGCTCCCAGTGGGCCCAGCACG
ACCCAGCCCCGGCCCCCCAGCGTCCAGCCTAGCGGAGGCGGAGGCGGCGGCAGCGGAGGTGGAGGGAGCA
GCAGCAGTAGTAACAGCAGTGCCGGTGGAGGGGCTGGCAAGCAGAATGGCGCCACCAGTTACAGCTCAGT
TGTGGCAGACAGCCCGGCAGAGGTGGCTTTGAGCAGCAGTGGGGGCAACAATGCCAGCAGCCAGGCCTTG
GGCCCCCCTTCCGGCCCCCACAACCCACCTCCCAGCACCTCGAAGGAACCCAGTGCGGCAGCCCCAACGG
GGGCTGGGGGCGTGGCCCCAGGCTCAGGGAACAACTCAGGGGGACCCAGCCTCCTGGTGCCACTGCCTGT
GAATCCTCCCAGCTCCCCAACGCCCAGCTTCAGTGATGCCAAGGCAGCCGGTGCCCTGCTCAATGGGCCT
CCACAGTTCAGCACCGCCCCAGAAATCAAGGCCCCTGAGCCTCTGAGCTCCTTGAAGTCCATGGCGGAAC
GGGCAGCCATCAGCTCTGGCATTGAGGACCCTGTGCCAACGCTGCACCTGACCGAGCGAGACATCATCCT
GAGCAGTACATCAGCACCTCCGGCCTCAGCCCAGCCGCCCCTGCAGCTGTCAGAGGTGAACATACCGCTG
TCGCTGGGTGTCTGTCCACTGGGCCCTGTGCCCCGGCAGTACCTCCCCCGGAACCCCTGTCCGACGCCCC
CCTACCACCACCAGATGCCACCCCCACACTCGGACACTGTGGAATTCTACCAGCGCCTGTCGACCGAGAC
ACTCTTCTTCATCTTCTACTATCTGGAGGGCACTAAGGCACAGTATCTGGCAGCCAAGGCCCTAAAGAAG
CAGTCATGGCGATTCCACACCAAGTACATGATGTGGTTCCAGAGGCACGAGGAGCCCAAGACCATCACTG
ACGAGTTTGAGCAGGGCACCTACATCTACTTTGACTACGAGAAGTGGGGCCAGCGGAAGAAGGAAGGCTT
CACCTTTGAGTACCGCTACCTGGAGGACCGGGACCTCCAGTGAGGATCCACCGGATCTAGATAACTGATC
ATAATCAGCCATACCACATTTGTAGAGGTTTTACTTGCTTTAAAAAACCTCCCACACCTCCCCCTGAACC
TGAAACATAAAATGAATGCAATTGTTGTTGTTAACTTGTTTATTGCAGCTTATAATGGTTACAAATAAAG
CAATAGCATCACAAATTTCACAAATAAAGCATTTTTTTCACTGCATTCTAGTTGTGGTTTGTCCAAACTC
ATCAATGTATCTTAACGCGTAAATTGTAAGCGTTAATATTTTGTTAAAATTCGCGTTAAATTTTTGTTAA
ATCAGCTCATTTTTTAACCAATAGGCCGAAATCGGCAAAATCCCTTATAAATCAAAAGAATAGACCGAGA
TAGGGT
[37 nt withheld, positions 3997-4033]
AAAGAACGTGGACTCCAACGTCAAAGG
[49 nt withheld, positions 4061-4109]
T
[91 nt withheld, positions 4111-4201]
G
[124 nt withheld, positions 4203-4326]
CAGGTGGCACTTTTCGGGGAAATGTGCGCGGAACCCCTATTTGTTTATTTTTCTAAATACATTCAAATAT
GTATCCGCTCATGAGACAATAACCCTGATAAATGCTTCAATAATATTGAAAAAGGAAGAGTCCTGAGGCG
GAAAGAACCAGCTGTGGAATGTGTGTCAGTTAGGGTGTGGAAAGTCCCCAGGCTCCCCAGCAGGCAGAAG
TATGCAAAGCATGCATCTCAATTAGTCAGCAACCAGGTGTGGAAAGTCCCCAGGCTCCCCAGCAGGCAGA
AGTATGCAAAGCATGCATCTCAATTAGTCAGCAACCATAGTCCCGCCCCTAACTCCGCCCATCCCGCCCC
TAACTCCGCCCAGTTCCGCCCATTCTCCGCCCCATGGCTGACTAATTTTTTTTATTTATGCAGAGGCCGA
GGCCGCCTCGGCCTCTGAGCTATTCCAGAAGTAGTGAGGAGGCTTTTTTGGAGGCCTAGGCTTTTGCAAA
GATCGATCAAGAGACAGGATGAGGATCGTTTCGCATGATTGAACAAGATGGATTGCACGCAGGTTCTCCG
GCCGCTTGGGTGGAGAGGCTATTCGGCTATGACTGGGCACAACAGACAATCGGCTGCTCTGATGCCGCCG
TGTTCCGGCTGTCAGCGCAGGGGCGCCCGGTTCTTTTTGTCAAGACCGACCTGTCCGGTGCCCTGAATGA
ACTGCAAGACGAGGCAGCGCGGCTATCGTGGCTGGCCACGACGGGCGTTCCTTGCGCAGCTGTGCTCGAC
GTTGTCACTGAAGCGGGAAGGGACTGGCTGCTATTGGGCGAAGTGCCGGGGCAGGATCTCCTGTCATCTC
ACCTTGCTCCTGCCGAGAAAGTATCCATCATGGCTGATGCAATGCGGCGGCTGCATACGCTTGATCCGGC
TACCTGCCCATTCGACCACCAAGCGAAACATCGCATCGAGCGAGCACGTACTCGGATGGAAGCCGGTCTT
GTCGATCAGGATGATCTGGACGAAGAGCATCAGGGGCTCGCGCCAGCCGAACTGTTCGCCAGGCTCAAGG
CGAGCATGCCCGACGGCGAGGATCTCGTCGTGACCCATGGCGATGCCTGCTTGCCGAATATCATGGTGGA
AAATGGCCGCTTTTCTGGATTCATCGACTGTGGCCGGCTGGGTGTGGCGGACCGCTATCAGGACATAGCG
TTGGCTACCCGTGATATTGCTGAAGAGCTTGGCGGCGAATGGGCTGACCGCTTCCTCGTGCTTTACGGTA
TCGCCGCTCCCGATTCGCAGCGCATCGCCTTCTATCGCCTTCTTGACGAGTTCTTCTGAGCGGGACTCTG
GGGTTCGAAATGACCGACCAAGCGACGCCCAACCTGCCATCACGAGATTTCGATTCCACCGCCGCCTTCT
ATGAAAGGTTGGGCTTCGGAATCGTTTTCCGGGACGCCGGCTGGATGATCCTCCAGCGCGGGGATCTCAT
GCTGGAGTTCTTCGCCCACCCTAGGGGGAGGCTAACTGAAACACGGAAGGAGACAATACCGGAAGGAACC
CGCGCTATGACGGCAATAAAAAGACAGAATAAAACGCACGGTGTTGGGTCGTTTGTTCATAAACGCGGGG
TTCGGTCCCAGGGCTGGCACTCTGTCGATACCCCACCGAGACCCCATTGGGGCCAATACGCCCGCGTTTC
TTCCTTTTCCCCACCCCACCCCCCAAGTTCGGGTGAAGGCCCAGGGCTCGCAGCCAACGTCGGGGCGGCA
GGCCCTGCCATAGCCTCAGGTTACTCATATATACTTTAGATTGATTTAAAACTTCATTTTTAATTTAAAA
GGATCTAGGTGAAGATCCTTTTTGATAATCTCATGACCAAAATCCCTTAACGTGAGTTTTCGTTCCACTG
AGCGTCAGACCCCGTAGAAAAGATCAAAGGATCTTCTTGAGATCCTTTTTTTCTGCGCGTAATCTGCTGC
TTGCAAACAAAAAAACCACCGCTACCAGCGGTGGTTTGTTTGCCGGATCAAGAGCTACCAACTCTTTTTC
CGAAGGTAACTGGCTTCAGCAGAGCGCAGATACCAAATACTGTCCTTCTAGTGTAGCCGTAGTTAGGCCA
CCACTTCAAGAACTCTGTAGCACCGCCTACATACCTCGCTCTGCTAATCCTGTTACCAGTGGCTGCTGCC
AGTGGCGATAAGTCGTGTCTTACCGGGTTGGACTCAAGACGATAGTTACCGGATAAGGCGCAGCGGTCGG
GCTGAACGGGGGGTTCGTGCACACAGCCCAGCTTGGAGCGAACGACCTACACCGAACTGAGATACCTACA
GCGTGAGCTATGAGAAAGCGCCACGCTTCCCGAAGGGAGAAAGGCGGACAGGTATCCGGTAAGCGGCAGG
GTCGGAACAGGAGAGCGCACGAGGGAGCTTCCAGGGGGAAACGCCTGGTATCTTTATAGTCCTGTCGGGT
TTCGCCACCTCTGACTTGAGCGTCGATTTTTGTGATGCTCGTCAGGGGGGCGGAGCCTATGGAAAAACGC
CAGCAACGCGGCCTTTTTACGGTTCCTGGCCTTTTGCTGGCCTTTTGCTCACATGTTCTTTCCTGCGTTA
TCCCCTGATTCTGTGGATAACCGTATTACCGCCATGCAT
Features (pLannotate 1.2.2; 17 found; start..end, strand, type, name):
     61..364     +  enhancer       CMV enhancer: human cytomegalovirus immediate early enhancer
    365..568     +  promoter       CMV promoter: human cytomegalovirus (CMV) immediate early promoter
    564..597     +  LTR            5' LTR (truncated) (fragment): truncated 5' long terminal repeat (LTR) from HIV-1
    613..631     +  promoter       T7 promoter: promoter for bacteriophage T7 RNA polymerase
    665..1381    +  CDS            EGFP: EGFP is a basic (constitutively fluorescent) green fluorescent protein published in 1996, derived from Aequorea victoria. It is reported to be a rapidly-maturing weak dimer with moderate acid sensitivity.
   1382..1438    +  misc_feature   MCS (fragment): multiple cloning site
   1439..3610    +  CDS            CNOT3: CNOT3_HUMAN - Also known as KIAA0691, LENG2, NOT3. Experimental evidence at protein level: Swiss-Prot protein existence level 1. Component of the CCR4-NOT complex which is one of the major cellular mRNA deadenylases and is linked to various cellular processes including bulk mRNA degradation, miRNA-mediated repression, translational repression during translational initiation and general transcription regulation. Additional complex functions may be a consequence of its influence on mRNA expression. May be involved in metabolic regulation; may be involved in recruitment of the CCR4-NOT complex to
   3636..3720    +  CDS            large T antigen (fragment): large T antigen from SV40 (simian virus 40)
   3743..3864    +  polyA_signal   SV40 poly(A) signal: SV40 polyadenylation signal
   3898..4326    -  rep_origin     f1 ori (sequence partly withheld): f1 bacteriophage origin of replication; arrow indicates direction of (+) strand synthesis
   4353..4457    +  promoter       AmpR promoter: bla
   4459..4816    +  promoter       SV40 promoter: SV40 enhancer and early promoter
   4851..5645    +  CDS            NeoR/KanR: aminoglycoside phosphotransferase from Tn5; aph(3')-II (or nptII); confers resistance to neomycin, kanamycin, and G418 (Geneticin®)
   5666..5818    +  CDS            ble (fragment): BLE_KLEPN - Experimental evidence at protein level: Swiss-Prot protein existence level 1. Binding protein with a strong affinity to the bleomycin family of antibiotics. Binds to CL990; an antimitotic-antibiotic compound. From Klebsiella pneumoniae.
   5877..5924    +  polyA_signal   HSV TK poly(A) signal: herpes simplex virus thymidine kinase polyadenylation signal (Cole and Stacy, 1985)
   6015..6031    -  polyA_signal   bGH poly(A) signal (fragment): bovine growth hormone polyadenylation signal
   6253..6841    +  rep_origin     ori: high-copy-number ColE1/pMB1/pBR322/pUC origin of replication
