[The description below was written by a language model from this plasmid's Addgene catalogue record and pLannotate feature annotations shown in this document.]
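Description:
pT7-EGFP-C1-HsNot3-del607-634_T is a 6,955-nt mammalian expression plasmid encoding human CNOT3 (NOT3), a subunit of the CCR4-NOT deadenylase complex, as an N-terminal EGFP fusion. The catalogue lists the backbone as unknown, but the name and feature layout point to an EGFP-C1-type vector modified to carry a T7 promoter. The CMV immediate-early enhancer and promoter drive transcription in mammalian cells. A bacteriophage T7 promoter lies just upstream of the EGFP coding sequence and would also allow transcription by T7 RNA polymerase. EGFP is followed by a short remnant of the multiple cloning site and then the CNOT3 open reading frame, with an SV40 polyadenylation signal terminating the transcript. According to the name, the insert lacks residues 607–634; the cDNA derives from a Kazusa clone (KIAA0691), and the depositor references an NCBI mRNA entry for the sequence.

Propagation in E. coli relies on a high-copy ColE1/pUC-type origin, and an f1 origin is also present. Selection uses a single NeoR/KanR (aminoglycoside phosphotransferase) cassette placed behind tandem bacterial (bla) and SV40 early promoters and ended by the HSV TK poly(A) signal, so it confers kanamycin resistance in bacteria and should permit G418 selection in mammalian cells. The small annotated fragments (HIV-1 LTR, SV40 large T antigen, ble, bGH poly(A)) are most likely incidental sequence matches rather than functional elements.

The construct comes from work on the structure and assembly of the NOT module of the human CCR4-NOT complex. A GFP-tagged internal deletion mutant of this kind is suited to testing how the deleted segment contributes to CNOT3 interactions or localisation in human cells, although the record itself states only mammalian expression as the purpose. The depositor sequence may be theoretical rather than fully verified.
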