Addgene plasmid #147632: pT7-EGFP-C1-HsNot3-del607-634_T
Purpose: Mammalian Expression of HsNot3-del607-634
Depositing lab: Elisa Izaurralde. Depositing organization: Max Planck Institute for Developmental Biology. Publication: Structure and assembly of the NOT module of the human CCR4-NOT complex. Boland A, Chen Y, Raisch T, Jonas S, Kuzuoglu-Ozturk D, Wohlbold L, Weichenrieder O, Izaurralde E. Nat Struct Mol Biol. 2013 Nov;20(11):1289-97. doi: 10.1038/nsmb.2681. Epub 2013 Oct 13. PubMed 24121232.
Backbone
  Vector backbone: Unknown
  Vector type: Mammalian Expression
Growth in bacteria
  Bacterial resistance: Kanamycin, 50 μg/mL
  Growth temperature: 37°C
  Growth strain: DH5alpha
  Copy number: High Copy
Gene/Insert
  Gene/Insert name: HsNot3-del607-634 (alt name: NOT3 cloned from a clone of Kazusa: KIAA0691)
  Species: H. sapiens (human)
  Entrez Gene: CNOT3 (a.k.a. IDDSADF, LENG2, NOT3, NOT3H)
  Cloning method: Unknown
Terms and licenses: Academic/Nonprofit Terms; Industry Terms: Not Available to Industry
Depositor comments: sequence given by NCBI:NM_014516.3. Plasmids from this collection were made available to the research community and donated after the lab closed. Please note that the sequence provided by the depositing laboratory may be theoretical/predicted or based on Sanger sequencing results. There may be discrepancies between sequencing results obtained by Addgene and the depositor sequence. If an Addgene verified sequence is not available, please contact before placing your order to request that our lab fully sequence the plasmid.
How to cite: pT7-EGFP-C1-HsNot3-del607-634_T was a gift from Elisa Izaurralde (Addgene plasmid # 147632 ; http://n2t.net/addgene:147632 ; RRID:Addgene_147632)
